>Addgene plasmid #178960 | PZac2.1 gfaABC1D-NLS-SaCas9-3xHA-NLS bGH | addgene full sequence | sequence record 363023 | Addgene NGS Result
CCTGCAGGCAGCTGCGCGCTCGCTCGCTCACTGAGGCCGCCCGGGCGTCGGGCGACCTTTGGTCGCCCGG
CCTCAGTGAGCGAGCGAGCGCGCAGAGAGGGAGTGGCCAACTCCATCACTAGGGGTTCCTGCGGCCTCTA
GACTCGAGAACATATCCTGGTGTGGAGTAGGGGACGCTGCTCTGACAGAGGCTCGGGGGCCTGAGCTGGC
TCTGTGAGCTGGGGAGGAGGCAGACAGCCAGGCCTTGTCTGCAAGCAGACCTGGCAGCATTGGGCTGGCC
GCCCCCCAGGGCCTCCTCTTCATGCCCAGTGAATGACTCACCTTGGCACAGACACAATGTTCGGGGTGGG
CACAGTGCCTGCTTCCCGCCGCACCCCAGCCCCCCTCAAATGCCTTCCGAGAAGCCCATTGAGCAGGGGG
CTTGCATTGCACCCCAGCCTGACAGCCTGGCATCTTGGGATAAAAGCAGCACAGCCCCCTAGGGGCTGCC
CTTGCTGTGTGGCGCCACCGGCGGTGGAGAACAAGGCTCTATTCAGCCTGTGCCCAGGAAAGGGGATCAG
GGGATGCCCAGGCATGGACAGTGGGTGGCAGGGGGGGAGAGGAGGGCTGTCTGCTTCCCAGAAGTCCAAG
GACACAAATGGGTGAGGGGAGAGCTCTCCCCATAGCTGGGCTGCGGCCCAACCCCACCCCCTCAGGCTAT
GCCAGGGGGTGTTGCCAGGGGCACCCGGGCATCGCCAGTCTAGCCCACTCCTTCATAAAGCCCTCGCATC
CCAGGAGCGAGCAGAGCCAGAGCAGGTTGGAGAGGAGACGCATCACCTCCGCTGCTCGCACCGGTGCCAC
CATGGCCCCAAAGAAGAAGCGGAAGGTCGGTATCCACGGAGTCCCAGCAGCCAAGCGGAACTACATCCTG
GGCCTGGACATCGGCATCACCAGCGTGGGCTACGGCATCATCGACTACGAGACACGGGACGTGATCGATG
CCGGCGTGCGGCTGTTCAAAGAGGCCAACGTGGAAAACAACGAGGGCAGGCGGAGCAAGAGAGGCGCCAG
AAGGCTGAAGCGGCGGAGGCGGCATAGAATCCAGAGAGTGAAGAAGCTGCTGTTCGACTACAACCTGCTG
ACCGACCACAGCGAGCTGAGCGGCATCAACCCCTACGAGGCCAGAGTGAAGGGCCTGAGCCAGAAGCTGA
GCGAGGAAGAGTTCTCTGCCGCCCTGCTGCACCTGGCCAAGAGAAGAGGCGTGCACAACGTGAACGAGGT
GGAAGAGGACACCGGCAACGAGCTGTCCACCAAAGAGCAGATCAGCCGGAACAGCAAGGCCCTGGAAGAG
AAATACGTGGCCGAACTGCAGCTGGAACGGCTGAAGAAAGACGGCGAAGTGCGGGGCAGCATCAACAGAT
TCAAGACCAGCGACTACGTGAAAGAAGCCAAACAGCTGCTGAAGGTGCAGAAGGCCTACCACCAGCTGGA
CCAGAGCTTCATCGACACCTACATCGACCTGCTGGAAACCCGGCGGACCTACTATGAGGGACCTGGCGAG
GGCAGCCCCTTCGGCTGGAAGGACATCAAAGAATGGTACGAGATGCTGATGGGCCACTGCACCTACTTCC
CCGAGGAACTGCGGAGCGTGAAGTACGCCTACAACGCCGACCTGTACAACGCCCTGAACGACCTGAACAA
TCTCGTGATCACCAGGGACGAGAACGAGAAGCTGGAATATTACGAGAAGTTCCAGATCATCGAGAACGTG
TTCAAGCAGAAGAAGAAGCCCACCCTGAAGCAGATCGCCAAAGAAATCCTCGTGAACGAAGAGGATATTA
AGGGCTACAGAGTGACCAGCACCGGCAAGCCCGAGTTCACCAACCTGAAGGTGTACCACGACATCAAGGA
CATTACCGCCCGGAAAGAGATTATTGAGAACGCCGAGCTGCTGGATCAGATTGCCAAGATCCTGACCATC
TACCAGAGCAGCGAGGACATCCAGGAAGAACTGACCAATCTGAACTCCGAGCTGACCCAGGAAGAGATCG
AGCAGATCTCTAATCTGAAGGGCTATACCGGCACCCACAACCTGAGCCTGAAGGCCATCAACCTGATCCT
GGACGAGCTGTGGCACACCAACGACAACCAGATCGCTATCTTCAACCGGCTGAAGCTGGTGCCCAAGAAG
GTGGACCTGTCCCAGCAGAAAGAGATCCCCACCACCCTGGTGGACGACTTCATCCTGAGCCCCGTCGTGA
AGAGAAGCTTCATCCAGAGCATCAAAGTGATCAACGCCATCATCAAGAAGTACGGCCTGCCCAACGACAT
CATTATCGAGCTGGCCCGCGAGAAGAACTCCAAGGACGCCCAGAAAATGATCAACGAGATGCAGAAGCGG
AACCGGCAGACCAACGAGCGGATCGAGGAAATCATCCGGACCACCGGCAAAGAGAACGCCAAGTACCTGA
TCGAGAAGATCAAGCTGCACGACATGCAGGAAGGCAAGTGCCTGTACAGCCTGGAAGCCATCCCTCTGGA
AGATCTGCTGAACAACCCCTTCAACTATGAGGTGGACCACATCATCCCCAGAAGCGTGTCCTTCGACAAC
AGCTTCAACAACAAGGTGCTCGTGAAGCAGGAAGAAAACAGCAAGAAGGGCAACCGGACCCCATTCCAGT
ACCTGAGCAGCAGCGACAGCAAGATCAGCTACGAAACCTTCAAGAAGCACATCCTGAATCTGGCCAAGGG
CAAGGGCAGAATCAGCAAGACCAAGAAAGAGTATCTGCTGGAAGAACGGGACATCAACAGGTTCTCCGTG
CAGAAAGACTTCATCAACCGGAACCTGGTGGATACCAGATACGCCACCAGAGGCCTGATGAACCTGCTGC
GGAGCTACTTCAGAGTGAACAACCTGGACGTGAAAGTGAAGTCCATCAATGGCGGCTTCACCAGCTTTCT
GCGGCGGAAGTGGAAGTTTAAGAAAGAGCGGAACAAGGGGTACAAGCACCACGCCGAGGACGCCCTGATC
ATTGCCAACGCCGATTTCATCTTCAAAGAGTGGAAGAAACTGGACAAGGCCAAAAAAGTGATGGAAAACC
AGATGTTCGAGGAAAAGCAGGCCGAGAGCATGCCCGAGATCGAAACCGAGCAGGAGTACAAAGAGATCTT
CATCACCCCCCACCAGATCAAGCACATTAAGGACTTCAAGGACTACAAGTACAGCCACCGGGTGGACAAG
AAGCCTAATAGAGAGCTGATTAACGACACCCTGTACTCCACCCGGAAGGACGACAAGGGCAACACCCTGA
TCGTGAACAATCTGAACGGCCTGTACGACAAGGACAATGACAAGCTGAAAAAGCTGATCAACAAGAGCCC
CGAAAAGCTGCTGATGTACCACCACGACCCCCAGACCTACCAGAAACTGAAGCTGATTATGGAACAGTAC
GGCGACGAGAAGAATCCCCTGTACAAGTACTACGAGGAAACCGGGAACTACCTGACCAAGTACTCCAAAA
AGGACAACGGCCCCGTGATCAAGAAGATTAAGTATTACGGCAACAAACTGAACGCCCATCTGGACATCAC
CGACGACTACCCCAACAGCAGAAACAAGGTCGTGAAGCTGTCCCTGAAGCCCTACAGATTCGACGTGTAC
CTGGACAATGGCGTGTACAAGTTCGTGACCGTGAAGAATCTGGATGTGATCAAAAAAGAAAACTACTACG
AAGTGAATAGCAAGTGCTATGAGGAAGCTAAGAAGCTGAAGAAGATCAGCAACCAGGCCGAGTTTATCGC
CTCCTTCTACAACAACGATCTGATCAAGATCAACGGCGAGCTGTATAGAGTGATCGGCGTGAACAACGAC
CTGCTGAACCGGATCGAAGTGAACATGATCGACATCACCTACCGCGAGTACCTGGAAAACATGAACGACA
AGAGGCCCCCCAGGATCATTAAGACAATCGCCTCCAAGACCCAGAGCATTAAGAAGTACAGCACAGACAT
TCTGGGCAACCTGTATGAAGTGAAATCTAAGAAGCACCCTCAGATCATCAAAAAGGGCAAAAGGCCGGCG
GCCACGAAAAAGGCCGGCCAGGCAAAAAAGAAAAAGGGATCCTACCCATACGATGTTCCAGATTACGCTT
ACCCATACGATGTTCCAGATTACGCTTACCCATACGATGTTCCAGATTACGCTTAAGAATTCCTAGAGCT
CGCTGATCAGCCTCGACTGTGCCTTCTAGTTGCCAGCCATCTGTTGTTTGCCCCTCCCCCGTGCCTTCCT
TGACCCTGGAAGGTGCCACTCCCACTGTCCTTTCCTAATAAAATGAGGAAATTGCATCGCATTGTCTGAG
TAGGTGTCATTCTATTCTGGGGGGTGGGGTGGGGCAGGACAGCAAGGGGGAGGATTGGGAAGAGAATAGC
AGGCATGCTGGGGAGGTACGAAACACCGGAGACCACGGCAGGTCTCGGCCGCAGGAACCCCTAGTGATGG
AGTTGGCCACTCCCTCTCTGCGCGCTCGCTCGCTCACTGAGGCCGGGCGACCAAAGGTCGCCCGACGCCC
GGGCTTTGCCCGGGCGGCCTCAGTGAGCGAGCGAGCGCGCAGCTGCCTGCAGGGGCGCCTGATGCGGTAT
TTTCTCCTTACGCATCTGTGCGGTATTTCACACCGCATA
[95 nt withheld, positions 4660-4754]
T
[46 nt withheld, positions 4756-4801]
C
[141 nt withheld, positions 4803-4943]
CCTTTGACGTTGGAGTCCACGTTCTTT
[37 nt withheld, positions 4971-5007]
ACTCTATCTCGGGCTATTCTTTTGATTTATAAGGGATTTTGCCGATTTCGGTCTATTGGTTAAAAAATGA
GCTGATTTAACAAAAATTTAACGCGAATTTTAACAAAATATTAACGTTTACAATTTTATGGTGCACTCTC
AGTACAATCTGCTCTGATGCCGCATAGTTAAGCCAGCCCCGACACCCGCCAACACCCGCTGACGCGCCCT
GACGGGCTTGTCTGCTCCCGGCATCCGCTTACAGACAAGCTGTGACCGTCTCCGGGAGCTGCATGTGTCA
GAGGTTTTCACCGTCATCACCGAAACGCGCGAGACGAAAGGGCCTCGTGATACGCCTATTTTTATAGGTT
AATGTCATGATAATAATGGTTTCTTAGACGTCAGGTGGCACTTTTCGGGGAAATGTGCGCGGAACCCCTA
TTTGTTTATTTTTCTAAATACATTCAAATATGTATCCGCTCATGAGACAATAACCCTGATAAATGCTTCA
ATAATATTGAAAAAGGAAGAGTATGAGTATTCAACATTTCCGTGTCGCCCTTATTCCCTTTTTTGCGGCA
TTTTGCCTTCCTGTTTTTGCTCACCCAGAAACGCTGGTGAAAGTAAAAGATGCTGAAGATCAGTTGGGTG
CACGAGTGGGTTACATCGAACTGGATCTCAACAGCGGTAAGATCCTTGAGAGTTTTCGCCCCGAAGAACG
TTTTCCAATGATGAGCACTTTTAAAGTTCTGCTATGTGGCGCGGTATTATCCCGTATTGACGCCGGGCAA
GAGCAACTCGGTCGCCGCATACACTATTCTCAGAATGACTTGGTTGAGTACTCACCAGTCACAGAAAAGC
ATCTTACGGATGGCATGACAGTAAGAGAATTATGCAGTGCTGCCATAACCATGAGTGATAACACTGCGGC
CAACTTACTTCTGACAACGATCGGAGGACCGAAGGAGCTAACCGCTTTTTTGCACAACATGGGGGATCAT
GTAACTCGCCTTGATCGTTGGGAACCGGAGCTGAATGAAGCCATACCAAACGACGAGCGTGACACCACGA
TGCCTGTAGCAATGGCAACAACGTTGCGCAAACTATTAACTGGCGAACTACTTACTCTAGCTTCCCGGCA
ACAATTAATAGACTGGATGGAGGCGGATAAAGTTGCAGGACCACTTCTGCGCTCGGCCCTTCCGGCTGGC
TGGTTTATTGCTGATAAATCTGGAGCCGGTGAGCGTGGAAGCCGCGGTATCATTGCAGCACTGGGGCCAG
ATGGTAAGCCCTCCCGTATCGTAGTTATCTACACGACGGGGAGTCAGGCAACTATGGATGAACGAAATAG
ACAGATCGCTGAGATAGGTGCCTCACTGATTAAGCATTGGTAACTGTCAGACCAAGTTTACTCATATATA
CTTTAGATTGATTTAAAACTTCATTTTTAATTTAAAAGGATCTAGGTGAAGATCCTTTTTGATAATCTCA
TGACCAAAATCCCTTAACGTGAGTTTTCGTTCCACTGAGCGTCAGACCCCGTAGAAAAGATCAAAGGATC
TTCTTGAGATCCTTTTTTTCTGCGCGTAATCTGCTGCTTGCAAACAAAAAAACCACCGCTACCAGCGGTG
GTTTGTTTGCCGGATCAAGAGCTACCAACTCTTTTTCCGAAGGTAACTGGCTTCAGCAGAGCGCAGATAC
CAAATACTGTTCTTCTAGTGTAGCCGTAGTTAGGCCACCACTTCAAGAACTCTGTAGCACCGCCTACATA
CCTCGCTCTGCTAATCCTGTTACCAGTGGCTGCTGCCAGTGGCGATAAGTCGTGTCTTACCGGGTTGGAC
TCAAGACGATAGTTACCGGATAAGGCGCAGCGGTCGGGCTGAACGGGGGGTTCGTGCACACAGCCCAGCT
TGGAGCGAACGACCTACACCGAACTGAGATACCTACAGCGTGAGCTATGAGAAAGCGCCACGCTTCCCGA
AGGGAGAAAGGCGGACAGGTATCCGGTAAGCGGCAGGGTCGGAACAGGAGAGCGCACGAGGGAGCTTCCA
GGGGGAAACGCCTGGTATCTTTATAGTCCTGTCGGGTTTCGCCACCTCTGACTTGAGCGTCGATTTTTGT
GATGCTCGTCAGGGGGGCGGAGCCTATGGAAAAACGCCAGCAACGCGGCCTTTTTACGGTTCCTGGCCTT
TTGCTGGCCTTTTGCTCACATGT
Features (pLannotate 1.2.2; 16 found; start..end, strand, type, name):
     12..39      +  repeat_region  AAV2 ITR (fragment): inverted terminal repeat of adeno-associated virus serotype 2 inverted
     68..95      +  repeat_region  AAV2 ITR (fragment): inverted terminal repeat of adeno-associated virus serotype 2 inverted
    893..4048    +  CDS            cas9: CAS9_STAAU - Experimental evidence at protein level: Swiss-Prot protein existence level 1. CRISPR (clustered regularly interspaced short palindromic repeat) is an adaptive immune system that provides protection against mobile genetic elements (viruses, transposable elements and conjugative plasmids). CRISPR clusters contain spacers, sequences complementary to antecedent mobile elements, and target invading nucleic acids. CRISPR clusters are transcribed and processed into CRISPR RNA (crRNA). In type II CRISPR systems correct processing of pre-crRNA requires a trans- encoded small RNA (tracrRNA)
   4049..4096    +  CDS            nucleoplasmin NLS: bipartite nuclear localization signal from nucleoplasmin
   4103..4119    +  CDS            3xHA (fragment): three tandem HA epitope tags
   4130..4146    +  CDS            3xHA (fragment): three tandem HA epitope tags
   4157..4185    +  CDS            3xHA (fragment): three tandem HA epitope tags
   4217..4328    +  polyA_signal   bGH poly(A) signal: bovine growth hormone polyadenylation signal
   4463..4603    +  repeat_region  AAV2 ITR: inverted terminal repeat of adeno-associated virus serotype 2 inverted
   4608..4659    -  misc_feature   bom (fragment): basis of mobility region from pBR322
   4678..5133    +  rep_origin     f1 ori (sequence partly withheld): f1 bacteriophage origin of replication; arrow indicates direction of (+) strand synthesis
   5134..5183    -  misc_feature   bom (fragment): basis of mobility region from pBR322
   5285..5320    -  CDS            rop (fragment): Rop protein, which maintains plasmids at low copy number; rop
   5415..5519    +  promoter       AmpR promoter: bla
   5520..6380    +  CDS            AmpR: β-lactamase; bla; confers resistance to ampicillin, carbenicillin, and related antibiotics
   6551..7139    +  rep_origin     ori: high-copy-number ColE1/pMB1/pBR322/pUC origin of replication
