[The description below was written by a language model from this plasmid's Addgene catalogue record and pLannotate feature annotations shown in this document.]
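Description:
PZac2.1 gfaABC1D-NLS-SaCas9-3xHA-NLS bGH is an AAV transfer plasmid of about 7.2 kb, built on the PZac2.1 backbone and designed to express Staphylococcus aureus Cas9 selectively in astrocytes. In bacteria it is maintained through a high-copy ColE1/pUC-type origin and selected with ampicillin via the β-lactamase gene and its own promoter. An f1 phage origin and short remnants of pBR322 bom and rop sequences are also present in the backbone. The expression cassette is flanked by AAV2 inverted terminal repeats, the cis elements required for replication and packaging of the genome into AAV particles. The upstream ITR is annotated only as short fragments in the sequenced record, which may reflect the difficulty of sequencing or stably propagating these repeats, while the downstream ITR is detected intact.

The catalogue record states that the payload is driven by gfaABC1D, a compact GFAP-derived promoter that confers astrocyte specificity. The feature table does not annotate this promoter, but the unannotated region between the 5′ ITR and the Cas9 coding sequence is where it would lie. The SaCas9 open reading frame is followed in frame by a bipartite nucleoplasmin nuclear localization signal and three tandem HA epitope tags for immunodetection. The construct name also indicates an N-terminal NLS, which is not separately annotated. Transcripts terminate at a bovine growth hormone polyadenylation signal. SaCas9 is smaller than the commonly used S. pyogenes enzyme, which allows it to fit with its regulatory elements within AAV packaging capacity. No guide RNA cassette is annotated, so guides would presumably be supplied from a separate vector. Part of the plasmid derives from an earlier SaCas9 AAV construct. Its intended use is astrocyte-restricted CRISPR genome editing.
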