Addgene plasmid #178960: PZac2.1 gfaABC1D-NLS-SaCas9-3xHA-NLS bGH
Purpose: Expresses saCas9 protein specifically in astrocytes
Depositing lab: Baljit Khakh. Depositing organization: University of California, Los Angeles (UCLA). Publication: Molecular basis of astrocyte diversity and morphology across the CNS in health and disease. Endo F, Kasai A, Soto JS, Yu X, Qu Z, Hashimoto H, Gradinaru V, Kawaguchi R, Khakh BS. Science. 2022 Nov 4;378(6619):eadc9020. doi: 10.1126/science.adc9020. Epub 2022 Nov 4. PubMed 36378959.
Backbone
  Vector backbone: PZac2.1
  Backbone manufacturer: Khakh lab
  Backbone size w/o insert (bp): 3861
  Vector type: AAV
Growth in bacteria
  Bacterial resistance: Ampicillin, 100 μg/mL
  Growth temperature: 37°C
  Growth strain: NEB Stable
  Copy number: High Copy
Gene/Insert
  Gene/Insert name: Staphylococcus aureus Cas9 (SaCas9) (alt name: SaCas9)
  Species: Staphylococcus aureus
  Insert size (bp): 3340
  Promoter: gfaABC1D (astrocyte specific)
  Tag / fusion protein: 3x HA (C terminal on insert)
  Cloning method: Ligation Independent Cloning
  Sequencing primers: 5′ ggcctctagactcgagaacatatcctggtgtggagtaggg; 3′ acctccgctgctcgcaccggtgccaccatgg
Resource information
  A portion of this plasmid was derived from a plasmid made by: Addgene Plasmid #61591
Terms and licenses: Academic/Nonprofit Terms; Industry Terms: Not Available to Industry
How to cite: PZac2.1 gfaABC1D-NLS-SaCas9-3xHA-NLS bGH was a gift from Baljit Khakh (Addgene plasmid # 178960 ; http://n2t.net/addgene:178960 ; RRID:Addgene_178960)
